Addgene plasmid #104650: pUG-TP2
Purpose: (Empty Backbone) Level 1 cloning vector
Depositing lab: Marco Trujillo. Depositing organization: Leibniz Institute of Plant Biochemistry (IPB). Publication: UbiGate: a synthetic biology toolbox to analyse ubiquitination. Kowarschik K, Hoehenwarter W, Marillonnet S, Trujillo M. New Phytol. 2018 Mar;217(4):1749-1763. doi: 10.1111/nph.14900. Epub 2017 Nov 30. PubMed 29194629.
Backbone
  Vector backbone: pICH66323
  Backbone manufacturer: self-made
  Backbone size (bp): 2222
  Vector type: Synthetic Biology
  Selectable markers: LacZ alpha
Growth in bacteria
  Bacterial resistance: Ampicillin, 100 μg/mL
  Growth temperature: 37°C
  Growth strain: DH5alpha
  Copy number: High Copy
Gene/Insert
  Gene/Insert name: None
Terms and licenses: Academic/Nonprofit Terms; Industry Terms: Not Available to Industry
Depositor comments: Level 1 vector cloning for insertion of an N-terminal tag, defining position no.2 for cloning with BsaI
How to cite: pUG-TP2 was a gift from Marco Trujillo (Addgene plasmid # 104650 ; http://n2t.net/addgene:104650 ; RRID:Addgene_104650)
