[The description below was written by a language model from this plasmid's Addgene catalogue record and pLannotate feature annotations shown in this document.]
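Description:
pUG-TP2 is an empty Level 1 cloning vector from the UbiGate toolbox, a Golden Gate-style synthetic biology kit built for analysing ubiquitination. It is a small plasmid (2,725 nt in both sequence records) derived from the self-made backbone pICH66323. It is propagated in E. coli through a high-copy ColE1/pUC-type origin of replication and selected with ampicillin via the β-lactamase gene under its native bla promoter. The two available feature tables, one from the depositor's full sequence and one from repository sequencing, list the same twelve features in the same order and differ only in where the circular sequence is numbered from.

The vector carries no insert. In place of a payload it has a lacZα screening cassette: a CAP binding site, lac promoter and lac operator drive a LacZα fragment that contains a pUC18/19-type multiple cloning site. In this kind of modular system, the lacZα cassette acts as a dropout marker. It is replaced by the assembled parts during a type IIS restriction-ligation reaction, which here uses BsaI according to the depositor, so correct assemblies can be told apart from uncut vector by blue/white screening. The depositor describes pUG-TP2 as the Level 1 acceptor for constructs carrying an N-terminal tag, and as defining position 2 in the later multi-gene assembly. The BsaI sites and fusion overhangs are not annotated in the feature tables, and the record does not state a promoter or terminator for expressing the assembled unit. The remaining annotations are short lacI fragments, a partial T7 gene 10 RBS match and a fragment of the pBR322 bom region. These appear to be backbone remnants or incidental partial matches rather than functional elements.
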