Features (pLannotate 1.2.2; 12 found; start..end, strand, type, name):
    198..302     +  promoter       AmpR promoter: bla
    303..1163    +  CDS            AmpR: β-lactamase; bla; confers resistance to ampicillin, carbenicillin, and related antibiotics
   1334..1922    +  rep_origin     ori: high-copy-number ColE1/pMB1/pBR322/pUC origin of replication
   2105..2154    +  CDS            lacI (fragment): lac repressor; lacI; The lac repressor binds to the lac operator to inhibit transcription in E. coli. This inhibition can be relieved by adding lactose or isopropyl-β-D-thiogalactopyranoside (IPTG).
   2181..2198    +  RBS            RBS (fragment): efficient ribosome binding site from bacteriophage T7 gene 10 (Olins and Rangwala, 1989)
   2214..2256    +  CDS            lacI (fragment): lac repressor; lacI; The lac repressor binds to the lac operator to inhibit transcription in E. coli. This inhibition can be relieved by adding lactose or isopropyl-β-D-thiogalactopyranoside (IPTG).
   2269..2290    +  protein_bind   CAP binding site: CAP binding activates transcription in the presence of cAMP. E. coli catabolite activator protein
   2305..2335    +  promoter       lac promoter: promoter for the E. coli lac operon
   2343..2359    +  protein_bind   lac operator: The lac repressor binds to the lac operator to inhibit transcription in E. coli. This inhibition can be relieved by adding lactose or isopropyl-β-D-thiogalactopyranoside (IPTG). lac repressor encoded by lacI
   2396..2452    -  misc_feature   MCS: pUC18/19 multiple cloning site
   2449..2606    +  CDS            lacZα (fragment): LacZα fragment of β-galactosidase; lacZ fragment
   2612..2701    -  misc_feature   bom (fragment): basis of mobility region from pBR322
>Addgene plasmid #104650 | pUG-TP2 | depositor full sequence | sequence record 198479 | Full Sequence
TAAGCCAGCCCCGACACCCGCCAACACCCGCTGACGCGCCCTGACGGGCTTGTCTGCTCCCGGCATCCGC
TTACAGACAAGCTGTGACCCACGAAGTGAGTGGACGAAAGGGCCTCGTGATACGCCTATTTTTATAGGTT
AATGTCATGATAATAATGGTTTCTTAGACGTCAGGTGGCACTTTTCGGGGAAATGTGCGCGGAACCCCTA
TTTGTTTATTTTTCTAAATACATTCAAATATGTATCCGCTCATGAGACAATAACCCTGATAAATGCTTCA
ATAATATTGAAAAAGGAAGAGTATGAGTATTCAACATTTCCGTGTCGCCCTTATTCCCTTTTTTGCGGCA
TTTTGCCTTCCTGTTTTTGCTCACCCAGAAACGCTGGTGAAAGTAAAAGATGCTGAAGATCAGTTGGGTG
CACGAGTGGGTTACATCGAACTGGATCTCAACAGCGGTAAGATCCTTGAGAGTTTTCGCCCCGAAGAACG
TTTTCCAATGATGAGCACTTTTAAAGTTCTGCTATGTGGCGCGGTATTATCCCGTATTGACGCCGGGCAA
GAGCAACTCGGTCGCCGCATACACTATTCTCAGAATGACTTGGTTGAGTACTCACCAGTCACAGAAAAGC
ATCTTACGGATGGCATGACAGTAAGAGAATTATGCAGTGCTGCCATAACCATGAGTGATAACACTGCGGC
CAACTTACTTCTGACAACGATCGGAGGACCGAAGGAGCTAACCGCTTTTTTGCACAACATGGGGGATCAT
GTAACTCGCCTTGATCGTTGGGAACCGGAGCTGAATGAAGCCATACCAAACGACGAGCGTGACACCACGA
TGCCTGTAGCAATGGCAACAACGTTGCGCAAACTATTAACTGGCGAACTACTTACTCTAGCTTCCCGGCA
ACAATTAATAGACTGGATGGAGGCGGATAAAGTTGCAGGACCACTTCTGCGCTCGGCCCTTCCGGCTGGC
TGGTTTATTGCTGATAAATCTGGAGCCGGTGAGCGTGGTTCTCGCGGTATCATTGCAGCACTGGGGCCAG
ATGGTAAGCCCTCCCGTATCGTAGTTATCTACACGACGGGGAGTCAGGCAACTATGGATGAACGAAATAG
ACAGATCGCTGAGATAGGTGCCTCACTGATTAAGCATTGGTAACTGTCAGACCAAGTTTACTCATATATA
CTTTAGATTGATTTAAAACTTCATTTTTAATTTAAAAGGATCTAGGTGAAGATCCTTTTTGATAATCTCA
TGACCAAAATCCCTTAACGTGAGTTTTCGTTCCACTGAGCGTCAGACCCCGTAGAAAAGATCAAAGGATC
TTCTTGAGATCCTTTTTTTCTGCGCGTAATCTGCTGCTTGCAAACAAAAAAACCACCGCTACCAGCGGTG
GTTTGTTTGCCGGATCAAGAGCTACCAACTCTTTTTCCGAAGGTAACTGGCTTCAGCAGAGCGCAGATAC
CAAATACTGTCCTTCTAGTGTAGCCGTAGTTAGGCCACCACTTCAAGAACTCTGTAGCACCGCCTACATA
CCTCGCTCTGCTAATCCTGTTACCAGTGGCTGCTGCCAGTGGCGATAAGTCGTGTCTTACCGGGTTGGAC
TCAAGACGATAGTTACCGGATAAGGCGCAGCGGTCGGGCTGAACGGGGGGTTCGTGCACACAGCCCAGCT
TGGAGCGAACGACCTACACCGAACTGAGATACCTACAGCGTGAGCTATGAGAAAGCGCCACGCTTCCCGA
AGGGAGAAAGGCGGACAGGTATCCGGTAAGCGGCAGGGTCGGAACAGGAGAGCGCACGAGGGAGCTTCCA
GGGGGAAACGCCTGGTATCTTTATAGTCCTGTCGGGTTTCGCCACCTCTGACTTGAGCGTCGATTTTTGT
GATGCTCGTCAGGGGGGCGGAGCCTATGGAAAAACGCCAGCAACGCGGCCTTTTTACGGTTCCTGGCCTT
TTGCTGGCCTTTTGCTCACATGTTCTTTCCTGCGTTATCCCCTGATTCTGTGGATAACCGTATTACCGCC
TTTGAGTGAGCTGATACCGCTCGCCGCAGCCGAACGACCGAGCGCAGCGAGTCAGTGAGCGAGGAAGCGG
ATGAGCGCCCAATACGCAAACCGCCTCTCCCCGCGCGTTGGCCGATTCATTAATCACTCTGTGGTTCAGA
AGACATGCAATTAACTTTAAGAAGGAGATATACCATGGAGACCGCAGCTGGCACGACAGGTTTCCCGACT
GGAAAGCGGGCAGTGAGCGCAACGCAATTAATGTGAGTTAGCTCACTCATTAGGCACCCCAGGCTTTACA
CTTTATGCTTCCGGCTCGTATGTTGTGTGGAATTGTGAGCGGATAACAATTTCACACAGGAAACAGCTAT
GACCATGATTACGCCAAGCTTGCATGCCTGCAGGTCGACTCTAGAGGATCCCCGGGTACCGAGCTCGAAT
TCACTGGCCGTCGTTTTACAACGTCGTGACTGGGAAAACCCTGGCGTTACCCAACTTAATCGCCTTGCAG
CACATCCCCCTTTCGCCAGCTGGCGTAATAGCGAAGAGGCCCGCACCGATCGCCCTTCCCAACAGTTGCG
CAGCCTGAATGGCGAATGGCGCCTGATGCGGTATTTTCTCCTTACGCATCTGTGCGGTATTTCACACCGC
ATATGGTGCACTCTCAGTACAATCTGCTCTGATGCCGCATAAGGTCTCAGCTTACTATTGTCTTC
