Features (pLannotate 1.2.2; 12 found; start..end, strand, type, name):
     42..98      -  misc_feature   MCS: pUC18/19 multiple cloning site
     95..252     +  CDS            lacZα (fragment): LacZα fragment of β-galactosidase; lacZ fragment
    258..347     -  misc_feature   bom (fragment): basis of mobility region from pBR322
    569..673     +  promoter       AmpR promoter: bla
    674..1534    +  CDS            AmpR: β-lactamase; bla; confers resistance to ampicillin, carbenicillin, and related antibiotics
   1705..2293    +  rep_origin     ori: high-copy-number ColE1/pMB1/pBR322/pUC origin of replication
   2476..2525    +  CDS            lacI (fragment): lac repressor; lacI; The lac repressor binds to the lac operator to inhibit transcription in E. coli. This inhibition can be relieved by adding lactose or isopropyl-β-D-thiogalactopyranoside (IPTG).
   2552..2569    +  RBS            RBS (fragment): efficient ribosome binding site from bacteriophage T7 gene 10 (Olins and Rangwala, 1989)
   2585..2627    +  CDS            lacI (fragment): lac repressor; lacI; The lac repressor binds to the lac operator to inhibit transcription in E. coli. This inhibition can be relieved by adding lactose or isopropyl-β-D-thiogalactopyranoside (IPTG).
   2640..2661    +  protein_bind   CAP binding site: CAP binding activates transcription in the presence of cAMP. E. coli catabolite activator protein
   2676..2706    +  promoter       lac promoter: promoter for the E. coli lac operon
   2714..5       +  protein_bind   lac operator (across the origin): The lac repressor binds to the lac operator to inhibit transcription in E. coli. This inhibition can be relieved by adding lactose or isopropyl-β-D-thiogalactopyranoside (IPTG). lac repressor encoded by lacI
>Addgene plasmid #104650 | pUG-TP2 | addgene full sequence | sequence record 205579 | Addgene NGS Result
AACAATTTCACACAGGAAACAGCTATGACCATGATTACGCCAAGCTTGCATGCCTGCAGGTCGACTCTAG
AGGATCCCCGGGTACCGAGCTCGAATTCACTGGCCGTCGTTTTACAACGTCGTGACTGGGAAAACCCTGG
CGTTACCCAACTTAATCGCCTTGCAGCACATCCCCCTTTCGCCAGCTGGCGTAATAGCGAAGAGGCCCGC
ACCGATCGCCCTTCCCAACAGTTGCGCAGCCTGAATGGCGAATGGCGCCTGATGCGGTATTTTCTCCTTA
CGCATCTGTGCGGTATTTCACACCGCATATGGTGCACTCTCAGTACAATCTGCTCTGATGCCGCATAAGG
TCTCAGCTTACTATTGTCTTCTAAGCCAGCCCCGACACCCGCCAACACCCGCTGACGCGCCCTGACGGGC
TTGTCTGCTCCCGGCATCCGCTTACAGACAAGCTGTGACCCACGAAGTGAGTGGACGAAAGGGCCTCGTG
ATACGCCTATTTTTATAGGTTAATGTCATGATAATAATGGTTTCTTAGACGTCAGGTGGCACTTTTCGGG
GAAATGTGCGCGGAACCCCTATTTGTTTATTTTTCTAAATACATTCAAATATGTATCCGCTCATGAGACA
ATAACCCTGATAAATGCTTCAATAATATTGAAAAAGGAAGAGTATGAGTATTCAACATTTCCGTGTCGCC
CTTATTCCCTTTTTTGCGGCATTTTGCCTTCCTGTTTTTGCTCACCCAGAAACGCTGGTGAAAGTAAAAG
ATGCTGAAGATCAGTTGGGTGCACGAGTGGGTTACATCGAACTGGATCTCAACAGCGGTAAGATCCTTGA
GAGTTTTCGCCCCGAAGAACGTTTTCCAATGATGAGCACTTTTAAAGTTCTGCTATGTGGCGCGGTATTA
TCCCGTATTGACGCCGGGCAAGAGCAACTCGGTCGCCGCATACACTATTCTCAGAATGACTTGGTTGAGT
ACTCACCAGTCACAGAAAAGCATCTTACGGATGGCATGACAGTAAGAGAATTATGCAGTGCTGCCATAAC
CATGAGTGATAACACTGCGGCCAACTTACTTCTGACAACGATCGGAGGACCGAAGGAGCTAACCGCTTTT
TTGCACAACATGGGGGATCATGTAACTCGCCTTGATCGTTGGGAACCGGAGCTGAATGAAGCCATACCAA
ACGACGAGCGTGACACCACGATGCCTGTAGCAATGGCAACAACGTTGCGCAAACTATTAACTGGCGAACT
ACTTACTCTAGCTTCCCGGCAACAATTAATAGACTGGATGGAGGCGGATAAAGTTGCAGGACCACTTCTG
CGCTCGGCCCTTCCGGCTGGCTGGTTTATTGCTGATAAATCTGGAGCCGGTGAGCGTGGTTCTCGCGGTA
TCATTGCAGCACTGGGGCCAGATGGTAAGCCCTCCCGTATCGTAGTTATCTACACGACGGGGAGTCAGGC
AACTATGGATGAACGAAATAGACAGATCGCTGAGATAGGTGCCTCACTGATTAAGCATTGGTAACTGTCA
GACCAAGTTTACTCATATATACTTTAGATTGATTTAAAACTTCATTTTTAATTTAAAAGGATCTAGGTGA
AGATCCTTTTTGATAATCTCATGACCAAAATCCCTTAACGTGAGTTTTCGTTCCACTGAGCGTCAGACCC
CGTAGAAAAGATCAAAGGATCTTCTTGAGATCCTTTTTTTCTGCGCGTAATCTGCTGCTTGCAAACAAAA
AAACCACCGCTACCAGCGGTGGTTTGTTTGCCGGATCAAGAGCTACCAACTCTTTTTCCGAAGGTAACTG
GCTTCAGCAGAGCGCAGATACCAAATACTGTTCTTCTAGTGTAGCCGTAGTTAGGCCACCACTTCAAGAA
CTCTGTAGCACCGCCTACATACCTCGCTCTGCTAATCCTGTTACCAGTGGCTGCTGCCAGTGGCGATAAG
TCGTGTCTTACCGGGTTGGACTCAAGACGATAGTTACCGGATAAGGCGCAGCGGTCGGGCTGAACGGGGG
GTTCGTGCACACAGCCCAGCTTGGAGCGAACGACCTACACCGAACTGAGATACCTACAGCGTGAGCTATG
AGAAAGCGCCACGCTTCCCGAAGGGAGAAAGGCGGACAGGTATCCGGTAAGCGGCAGGGTCGGAACAGGA
GAGCGCACGAGGGAGCTTCCAGGGGGAAACGCCTGGTATCTTTATAGTCCTGTCGGGTTTCGCCACCTCT
GACTTGAGCGTCGATTTTTGTGATGCTCGTCAGGGGGGCGGAGCCTATGGAAAAACGCCAGCAACGCGGC
CTTTTTACGGTTCCTGGCCTTTTGCTGGCCTTTTGCTCACATGTTCTTTCCTGCGTTATCCCCTGATTCT
GTGGATAACCGTATTACCGCCTTTGAGTGAGCTGATACCGCTCGCCGCAGCCGAACGACCGAGCGCAGCG
AGTCAGTGAGCGAGGAAGCGGATGAGCGCCCAATACGCAAACCGCCTCTCCCCGCGCGTTGGCCGATTCA
TTAATCACTCTGTGGTTCAGAAGACATGCAATTAACTTTAAGAAGGAGATATACCATGGAGACCGCAGCT
GGCACGACAGGTTTCCCGACTGGAAAGCGGGCAGTGAGCGCAACGCAATTAATGTGAGTTAGCTCACTCA
TTAGGCACCCCAGGCTTTACACTTTATGCTTCCGGCTCGTATGTTGTGTGGAATTGTGAGCGGAT
